>Addgene plasmid #101727 | p458 VQR | depositor full sequence | sequence record 196594 | p458 VQR sequence 9289 bps
GAGGGCCTATTTCCCATGATTCCTTCATATTTGCATATACGATACAAGGCTGTTAGAGAGATAATTGGAA
TTAATTTGACTGTAAACACAAAGATATTAGTACAAAATACGTGACGTAGAAAGTAATAATTTCTTGGGTA
GTTTGCAGTTTTAAAATTATGTTTTAAAATGGACTATCATATGCTTACCGTAACTTGAAAGTATTTCGAT
TTCTTGGCTTTATATATCTTGTGGAAAGGACGAAACACCGGGTCTTCGAGAAGACCTGTTTTAGAGCTAG
AAATAGCAAGTTAAAATAAGGCTAGTCCGTTATCAACTTGAAAAAGTGGCACCGAGTCGGTGCTTTTTTG
TTTTAGAGCTAGAAATAGCAAGTTAAAATAAGGCTAGTCCGTTTTTAGCGCGTGCGCCAATTCTGCAGAC
AAATGGCTCTAGAGGTACCCGTTACATAACTTACGGTAAATGGCCCGCCTGGCTGACCGCCCAACGACCC
CCGCCCATTGACGTCAATAGTAACGCCAATAGGGACTTTCCATTGACGTCAATGGGTGGAGTATTTACGG
TAAACTGCCCACTTGGCAGTACATCAAGTGTATCATATGCCAAGTACGCCCCCTATTGACGTCAATGACG
GTAAATGGCCCGCCTGGCATTGTGCCCAGTACATGACCTTATGGGACTTTCCTACTTGGCAGTACATCTA
CGTATTAGTCATCGCTATTACCATGGTCGAGGTGAGCCCCACGTTCTGCTTCACTCTCCCCATCTCCCCC
CCCTCCCCACCCCCAATTTTGTATTTATTTATTTTTTAATTATTTTGTGCAGCGATGGGGGCGGGGGGGG
GGGGGGGGCGCGCGCCAGGCGGGGCGGGGCGGGGCGAGGGGCGGGGCGGGGCGAGGCGGAGAGGTGCGGC
GGCAGCCAATCAGAGCGGCGCGCTCCGAAAGTTTCCTTTTATGGCGAGGCGGCGGCGGCGGCGGCCCTAT
AAAAAGCGAAGCGCGCGGCGGGCGGGAGTCGCTGCGACGCTGCCTTCGCCCCGTGCCCCGCTCCGCCGCC
GCCTCGCGCCGCCCGCCCCGGCTCTGACTGACCGCGTTACTCCCACAGGTGAGCGGGCGGGACGGCCCTT
CTCCTCCGGGCTGTAATTAGCTGAGCAAGAGGTAAGGGTTTAAGGGATGGTTGGTTGGTGGGGTATTAAT
GTTTAATTACCTGGAGCACCTGCCTGAAATCACTTTTTTTCAGGTTGGACCGGTGCCACCATGGACTATA
AGGACCACGACGGAGACTACAAGGATCATGATATTGATTACAAAGACGATGACGATAAGATGGCCCCAAA
GAAGAAGCGGAAGGTCGGTATCCACGGAGTCCCAGCAGCCGACAAGAAGTACAGCATCGGCCTGGACATC
GGCACCAACTCTGTGGGCTGGGCCGTGATCACCGACGAGTACAAGGTGCCCAGCAAGAAATTCAAGGTGC
TGGGCAACACCGACCGGCACAGCATCAAGAAGAACCTGATCGGAGCCCTGCTGTTCGACAGCGGCGAAAC
AGCCGAGGCCACCCGGCTGAAGAGAACCGCCAGAAGAAGATACACCAGACGGAAGAACCGGATCTGCTAT
CTGCAAGAGATCTTCAGCAACGAGATGGCCAAGGTGGACGACAGCTTCTTCCACAGACTGGAAGAGTCCT
TCCTGGTGGAAGAGGATAAGAAGCACGAGCGGCACCCCATCTTCGGCAACATCGTGGACGAGGTGGCCTA
CCACGAGAAGTACCCCACCATCTACCACCTGAGAAAGAAACTGGTGGACAGCACCGACAAGGCCGACCTG
CGGCTGATCTATCTGGCCCTGGCCCACATGATCAAGTTCCGGGGCCACTTCCTGATCGAGGGCGACCTGA
ACCCCGACAACAGCGACGTGGACAAGCTGTTCATCCAGCTGGTGCAGACCTACAACCAGCTGTTCGAGGA
AAACCCCATCAACGCCAGCGGCGTGGACGCCAAGGCCATCCTGTCTGCCAGACTGAGCAAGAGCAGACGG
CTGGAAAATCTGATCGCCCAGCTGCCCGGCGAGAAGAAGAATGGCCTGTTCGGAAACCTGATTGCCCTGA
GCCTGGGCCTGACCCCCAACTTCAAGAGCAACTTCGACCTGGCCGAGGATGCCAAACTGCAGCTGAGCAA
GGACACCTACGACGACGACCTGGACAACCTGCTGGCCCAGATCGGCGACCAGTACGCCGACCTGTTTCTG
GCCGCCAAGAACCTGTCCGACGCCATCCTGCTGAGCGACATCCTGAGAGTGAACACCGAGATCACCAAGG
CCCCCCTGAGCGCCTCTATGATCAAGAGATACGACGAGCACCACCAGGACCTGACCCTGCTGAAAGCTCT
CGTGCGGCAGCAGCTGCCTGAGAAGTACAAAGAGATTTTCTTCGACCAGAGCAAGAACGGCTACGCCGGC
TACATTGACGGCGGAGCCAGCCAGGAAGAGTTCTACAAGTTCATCAAGCCCATCCTGGAAAAGATGGACG
GCACCGAGGAACTGCTCGTGAAGCTGAACAGAGAGGACCTGCTGCGGAAGCAGCGGACCTTCGACAACGG
CAGCATCCCCCACCAGATCCACCTGGGAGAGCTGCACGCCATTCTGCGGCGGCAGGAAGATTTTTACCCA
TTCCTGAAGGACAACCGGGAAAAGATCGAGAAGATCCTGACCTTCCGCATCCCCTACTACGTGGGCCCTC
TGGCCAGGGGAAACAGCAGATTCGCCTGGATGACCAGAAAGAGCGAGGAAACCATCACCCCCTGGAACTT
CGAGGAAGTGGTGGACAAGGGCGCTTCCGCCCAGAGCTTCATCGAGCGGATGACCAACTTCGATAAGAAC
CTGCCCAACGAGAAGGTGCTGCCCAAGCACAGCCTGCTGTACGAGTACTTCACCGTGTATAACGAGCTGA
CCAAAGTGAAATACGTGACCGAGGGAATGAGAAAGCCCGCCTTCCTGAGCGGCGAGCAGAAAAAGGCCAT
CGTGGACCTGCTGTTCAAGACCAACCGGAAAGTGACCGTGAAGCAGCTGAAAGAGGACTACTTCAAGAAA
ATCGAGTGCTTCGACTCCGTGGAAATCTCCGGCGTGGAAGATCGGTTCAACGCCTCCCTGGGCACATACC
ACGATCTGCTGAAAATTATCAAGGACAAGGACTTCCTGGACAATGAGGAAAACGAGGACATTCTGGAAGA
TATAGTGTTGACTCTTACCCTCTTTGAAGATCGGGAAATGATTGAGGAAAGACTAAAAACATACGCTCAC
CTGTTCGACGATAAGGTTATGAAACAGTTAAAGAGGCGTCGCTATACGGGCTGGGGACGATTGTCGCGGA
AACTTATCAACGGGATAAGAGACAAGCAAAGTGGTAAAACTATTCTCGATTTTCTAAAGAGCGACGGCTT
CGCCAATAGGAACTTTATGCAGCTGATCCATGATGACTCTTTAACCTTCAAAGAGGATATACAAAAGGCA
CAGGTTTCCGGACAAGGGGACTCATTGCACGAACATATTGCGAATCTTGCTGGTTCGCCAGCCATCAAAA
AGGGCATACTCCAGACAGTCAAAGTAGTGGATGAGCTAGTTAAGGTCATGGGACGTCACAAACCGGAAAA
CATTGTAATCGAGATGGCACGCGAAAATCAAACGACTCAGAAGGGGCAAAAAAACAGTCGAGAGCGGATG
AAGAGAATAGAAGAGGGTATTAAAGAACTGGGCAGCCAGATCTTAAAGGAGCATCCTGTGGAAAATACCC
AATTGCAGAACGAGAAACTTTACCTCTATTACCTACAAAATGGAAGGGACATGTATGTTGATCAGGAACT
GGACATAAACCGTTTATCTGATTACGACGTCGATCACATTGTACCCCAATCCTTTTTGAAGGACGATTCA
ATCGACAATAAAGTGCTTACACGCTCGGATAAGAACCGAGGGAAAAGTGACAATGTTCCAAGCGAGGAAG
TCGTAAAGAAAATGAAGAACTATTGGCGGCAGCTCCTAAATGCGAAACTGATAACGCAAAGAAAGTTCGA
TAACTTAACTAAAGCTGAGAGGGGTGGCTTGTCTGAACTTGACAAGGCCGGATTTATTAAACGTCAGCTC
GTGGAAACCCGCCAAATCACAAAGCATGTTGCACAGATACTAGATTCCCGAATGAATACGAAATACGACG
AGAACGATAAGCTGATTCGGGAAGTCAAAGTAATCACTTTAAAGTCAAAATTGGTGTCGGACTTCAGAAA
GGATTTTCAATTCTATAAAGTTAGGGAGATAAATAACTACCACCATGCGCACGACGCTTATCTTAATGCC
GTCGTAGGGACCGCACTCATTAAGAAATACCCGAAGCTAGAAAGTGAGTTTGTGTATGGTGATTACAAAG
TTTATGACGTCCGTAAGATGATCGCGAAAAGCGAACAGGAGATAGGCAAGGCTACAGCCAAATACTTCTT
TTATTCTAACATTATGAATTTCTTTAAGACGGAAATCACTCTGGCAAACGGAGAGATACGCAAACGACCT
TTAATTGAAACCAATGGGGAGACAGGTGAAATCGTATGGGATAAGGGCCGGGACTTCGCGACGGTGAGAA
AAGTTTTGTCCATGCCCCAAGTCAACATAGTAAAGAAAACTGAGGTGCAGACCGGAGGGTTTTCAAAGGA
ATCGATTCTTCCAAAAAGGAATAGTGATAAGCTCATCGCTCGTAAAAAGGACTGGGACCCGAAAAAGTAC
GGTGGCTTCGTGAGCCCTACAGTTGCCTATTCTGTCCTAGTAGTGGCAAAAGTTGAGAAGGGAAAATCCA
AGAAACTGAAGTCAGTCAAAGAATTATTGGGGATAACGATTATGGAGCGCTCGTCTTTTGAAAAGAACCC
CATCGACTTCCTTGAGGCGAAAGGTTACAAGGAAGTAAAAAAGGATCTCATAATTAAACTACCAAAGTAT
AGTCTGTTTGAGTTAGAAAATGGCCGAAAACGGATGTTGGCTAGCGCCGGAGAGCTTCAAAAGGGGAACG
AACTCGCACTACCGTCTAAATACGTGAATTTCCTGTATTTAGCGTCCCATTACGAGAAGTTGAAAGGTTC
ACCTGAAGATAACGAACAGAAGCAACTTTTTGTTGAGCAGCACAAACATTATCTCGACGAAATCATAGAG
CAAATTTCGGAATTCAGTAAGAGAGTCATCCTAGCTGATGCCAATCTGGACAAAGTATTAAGCGCATACA
ACAAGCACAGGGATAAACCCATACGTGAGCAGGCGGAAAATATTATCCATTTGTTTACTCTTACCAACCT
CGGCGCTCCAGCCGCATTCAAGTATTTTGACACAACGATAGATCGCAAACAGTACAGATCTACCAAGGAG
GTGCTAGACGCGACACTGATTCACCAATCCATCACGGGATTATATGAAACTCGGATAGATTTGTCACAGC
TTGGGGGTGACAAAAGGCCGGCGGCCACGAAAAAGGCCGGCCAGGCAAAAAAGAAAAAGGAATTCGGCAG
TGGAGAGGGCAGAGGAAGTCTGCTAACATGCGGTGACGTCGAGGAGAATCCTGGCCCAGTGAGCAAGGGC
GAGGAGCTGTTCACCGGGGTGGTGCCCATCCTGGTCGAGCTGGACGGCGACGTAAACGGCCACAAGTTCA
GCGTGTCCGGCGAGGGCGAGGGCGATGCCACCTACGGCAAGCTGACCCTGAAGTTCATCTGCACCACCGG
CAAGCTGCCCGTGCCCTGGCCCACCCTCGTGACCACCCTGACCTACGGCGTGCAGTGCTTCAGCCGCTAC
CCCGACCACATGAAGCAGCACGACTTCTTCAAGTCCGCCATGCCCGAAGGCTACGTCCAGGAGCGCACCA
TCTTCTTCAAGGACGACGGCAACTACAAGACCCGCGCCGAGGTGAAGTTCGAGGGCGACACCCTGGTGAA
CCGCATCGAGCTGAAGGGCATCGACTTCAAGGAGGACGGCAACATCCTGGGGCACAAGCTGGAGTACAAC
TACAACAGCCACAACGTCTATATCATGGCCGACAAGCAGAAGAACGGCATCAAGGTGAACTTCAAGATCC
GCCACAACATCGAGGACGGCAGCGTGCAGCTCGCCGACCACTACCAGCAGAACACCCCCATCGGCGACGG
CCCCGTGCTGCTGCCCGACAACCACTACCTGAGCACCCAGTCCGCCCTGAGCAAAGACCCCAACGAGAAG
CGCGATCACATGGTCCTGCTGGAGTTCGTGACCGCCGCCGGGATCACTCTCGGCATGGACGAGCTGTACA
AGGAATTCTAACTAGAGCTCGCTGATCAGCCTCGACTGTGCCTTCTAGTTGCCAGCCATCTGTTGTTTGC
CCCTCCCCCGTGCCTTCCTTGACCCTGGAAGGTGCCACTCCCACTGTCCTTTCCTAATAAAATGAGGAAA
TTGCATCGCATTGTCTGAGTAGGTGTCATTCTATTCTGGGGGGTGGGGTGGGGCAGGACAGCAAGGGGGA
GGATTGGGAAGAGAATAGCAGGCATGCTGGGGAGCGGCCGCAGGAACCCCTAGTGATGGAGTTGGCCACT
CCCTCTCTGCGCGCTCGCTCGCTCACTGAGGCCGGGCGACCAAAGGTCGCCCGACGCCCGGGCTTTGCCC
GGGCGGCCTCAGTGAGCGAGCGAGCGCGCAGCTGCCTGCAGGGGCGCCTGATGCGGTATTTTCTCCTTAC
GCATCTGTGCGGTATTTCACACCGCATA
[95 nt withheld, positions 6749-6843]
T
[46 nt withheld, positions 6845-6890]
C
[141 nt withheld, positions 6892-7032]
CCTTTGACGTTGGAGTCCACGTTCTTT
[37 nt withheld, positions 7060-7096]
ACTCTATCTCGGGCTATTCTTTTGATTTATAAGGGATTTTGCCGATTTCGGTCTATTGGTTAAAAAATGA
GCTGATTTAACAAAAATTTAACGCGAATTTTAACAAAATATTAACGTTTACAATTTTATGGTGCACTCTC
AGTACAATCTGCTCTGATGCCGCATAGTTAAGCCAGCCCCGACACCCGCCAACACCCGCTGACGCGCCCT
GACGGGCTTGTCTGCTCCCGGCATCCGCTTACAGACAAGCTGTGACCGTCTCCGGGAGCTGCATGTGTCA
GAGGTTTTCACCGTCATCACCGAAACGCGCGAGACGAAAGGGCCTCGTGATACGCCTATTTTTATAGGTT
AATGTCATGATAATAATGGTTTCTTAGACGTCAGGTGGCACTTTTCGGGGAAATGTGCGCGGAACCCCTA
TTTGTTTATTTTTCTAAATACATTCAAATATGTATCCGCTCATGAGACAATAACCCTGATAAATGCTTCA
ATAATATTGAAAAAGGAAGAGTATGAGTATTCAACATTTCCGTGTCGCCCTTATTCCCTTTTTTGCGGCA
TTTTGCCTTCCTGTTTTTGCTCACCCAGAAACGCTGGTGAAAGTAAAAGATGCTGAAGATCAGTTGGGTG
CACGAGTGGGTTACATCGAACTGGATCTCAACAGCGGTAAGATCCTTGAGAGTTTTCGCCCCGAAGAACG
TTTTCCAATGATGAGCACTTTTAAAGTTCTGCTATGTGGCGCGGTATTATCCCGTATTGACGCCGGGCAA
GAGCAACTCGGTCGCCGCATACACTATTCTCAGAATGACTTGGTTGAGTACTCACCAGTCACAGAAAAGC
ATCTTACGGATGGCATGACAGTAAGAGAATTATGCAGTGCTGCCATAACCATGAGTGATAACACTGCGGC
CAACTTACTTCTGACAACGATCGGAGGACCGAAGGAGCTAACCGCTTTTTTGCACAACATGGGGGATCAT
GTAACTCGCCTTGATCGTTGGGAACCGGAGCTGAATGAAGCCATACCAAACGACGAGCGTGACACCACGA
TGCCTGTAGCAATGGCAACAACGTTGCGCAAACTATTAACTGGCGAACTACTTACTCTAGCTTCCCGGCA
ACAATTAATAGACTGGATGGAGGCGGATAAAGTTGCAGGACCACTTCTGCGCTCGGCCCTTCCGGCTGGC
TGGTTTATTGCTGATAAATCTGGAGCCGGTGAGCGTGGAAGCCGCGGTATCATTGCAGCACTGGGGCCAG
ATGGTAAGCCCTCCCGTATCGTAGTTATCTACACGACGGGGAGTCAGGCAACTATGGATGAACGAAATAG
ACAGATCGCTGAGATAGGTGCCTCACTGATTAAGCATTGGTAACTGTCAGACCAAGTTTACTCATATATA
CTTTAGATTGATTTAAAACTTCATTTTTAATTTAAAAGGATCTAGGTGAAGATCCTTTTTGATAATCTCA
TGACCAAAATCCCTTAACGTGAGTTTTCGTTCCACTGAGCGTCAGACCCCGTAGAAAAGATCAAAGGATC
TTCTTGAGATCCTTTTTTTCTGCGCGTAATCTGCTGCTTGCAAACAAAAAAACCACCGCTACCAGCGGTG
GTTTGTTTGCCGGATCAAGAGCTACCAACTCTTTTTCCGAAGGTAACTGGCTTCAGCAGAGCGCAGATAC
CAAATACTGTTCTTCTAGTGTAGCCGTAGTTAGGCCACCACTTCAAGAACTCTGTAGCACCGCCTACATA
CCTCGCTCTGCTAATCCTGTTACCAGTGGCTGCTGCCAGTGGCGATAAGTCGTGTCTTACCGGGTTGGAC
TCAAGACGATAGTTACCGGATAAGGCGCAGCGGTCGGGCTGAACGGGGGGTTCGTGCACACAGCCCAGCT
TGGAGCGAACGACCTACACCGAACTGAGATACCTACAGCGTGAGCTATGAGAAAGCGCCACGCTTCCCGA
AGGGAGAAAGGCGGACAGGTATCCGGTAAGCGGCAGGGTCGGAACAGGAGAGCGCACGAGGGAGCTTCCA
GGGGGAAACGCCTGGTATCTTTATAGTCCTGTCGGGTTTCGCCACCTCTGACTTGAGCGTCGATTTTTGT
GATGCTCGTCAGGGGGGCGGAGCCTATGGAAAAACGCCAGCAACGCGGCCTTTTTACGGTTCCTGGCCTT
TTGCTGGCCTTTTGCTCACATGT
Features (pLannotate 1.2.2; 18 found; start..end, strand, type, name):
      1..241     +  promoter       U6 promoter: RNA polymerase III promoter for human U6 snRNA
    268..343     +  misc_RNA       gRNA scaffold: guide RNA scaffold for the Streptococcus pyogenes CRISPR/Cas9 system
    350..393     +  misc_RNA       gRNA scaffold (fragment): guide RNA scaffold for the Streptococcus pyogenes CRISPR/Cas9 system
    440..725     +  enhancer       CMV enhancer: human cytomegalovirus immediate early enhancer; contains an 18-bp deletion relative to the standard CMV enhancer
    727..1004    +  promoter       chicken β-actin promoter: No description available
   1005..1233    +  intron         hybrid intron: hybrid between chicken β-actin (CBA) and minute virus of mice (MMV) introns (Gray et al., 2011)
   1371..2972    +  CDS            Cas9(N): N-terminal portion of Streptococcus pyogenes Cas9 (Zetsche et al., 2015)
   5472..5519    +  CDS            nucleoplasmin NLS: bipartite nuclear localization signal from nucleoplasmin
   5589..6302    +  CDS            EGFP: EGFP is a basic (constitutively fluorescent) green fluorescent protein published in 1996, derived from Aequorea victoria. It is reported to be a rapidly-maturing weak dimer with moderate acid sensitivity.
   6336..6447    +  polyA_signal   bGH poly(A) signal: bovine growth hormone polyadenylation signal
   6552..6692    +  repeat_region  AAV2 ITR: inverted terminal repeat of adeno-associated virus serotype 2 inverted
   6697..6748    -  misc_feature   bom (fragment): basis of mobility region from pBR322
   6767..7222    +  rep_origin     f1 ori (sequence partly withheld): f1 bacteriophage origin of replication; arrow indicates direction of (+) strand synthesis
   7223..7272    -  misc_feature   bom (fragment): basis of mobility region from pBR322
   7374..7409    -  CDS            rop (fragment): Rop protein, which maintains plasmids at low copy number; rop
   7504..7608    +  promoter       AmpR promoter: bla
   7609..8469    +  CDS            AmpR: β-lactamase; bla; confers resistance to ampicillin, carbenicillin, and related antibiotics
   8640..9228    +  rep_origin     ori: high-copy-number ColE1/pMB1/pBR322/pUC origin of replication
