[The description below was written by a language model from this plasmid's Addgene catalogue record and pLannotate feature annotations shown in this document.]
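Description:
p458 VQR is a 9,289 bp mammalian expression plasmid built on the px458 backbone. It delivers both components of a Streptococcus pyogenes CRISPR/Cas9 system from a single vector. It is propagated in bacteria as a high-copy plasmid through a ColE1/pUC-type origin and selected with ampicillin (AmpR, β-lactamase). The backbone also carries an f1 phage origin, a single annotated AAV2 inverted terminal repeat, and small bom and rop fragments. These appear to be backbone remnants rather than functional parts of the design. There is no mammalian drug-resistance marker, and transfected cells are identified by EGFP fluorescence instead.

The guide RNA cassette consists of a human U6 RNA polymerase III promoter followed by the SpCas9 gRNA scaffold. A short gap between the two is presumably where a target-specific spacer is inserted, although the record describes neither a cloning site nor any preloaded guide. Downstream, a hybrid promoter made of the CMV enhancer, chicken β-actin promoter and a hybrid intron drives the roughly 4.1 kb SpCas9 VQR open reading frame, which was transferred from another deposited plasmid. The automated annotation labels only the N-terminal portion of Cas9, but the coding region evidently continues to the C-terminal nucleoplasmin nuclear localization signal. EGFP follows in the same transcription unit, ending at a bGH polyadenylation signal. The linker between Cas9 and EGFP is not annotated.

The VQR variant recognizes NGA PAM motifs rather than the canonical NGG, which expands the set of targetable genomic sites. The associated publication concerns auxin-inducible degradation in mammalian cells, suggesting use in genome editing where no suitable NGG site lies near the desired locus.
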