Addgene plasmid #101727: p458 VQR
Purpose: Expresses a sgRNA and a Cas9 VQR variant that recognizes "NGA" PAM motifs
Depositing lab: Andrew Holland. Depositing organization: Johns Hopkins University and School of Medicine. Publication: Applying the auxin-inducible degradation system for rapid protein depletion in mammalian cells. Lambrus BG, Moyer TC, Holland AJ. Methods Cell Biol. 2018;144:107-135. doi: 10.1016/bs.mcb.2018.03.004. Epub 2018 Apr 5. PubMed 29804665.
Backbone
  Vector backbone: px458
  Total vector size (bp): 9289
  Vector type: Mammalian Expression
  Selectable markers: EGFP
Growth in bacteria
  Bacterial resistance: Ampicillin, 100 μg/mL
  Growth temperature: 37°C
  Growth strain: NEB Stable
  Copy number: High Copy
Gene/Insert
  Gene/Insert name: SpCas9 VQR
  Species: S pyogenes
  Insert size (bp): 4101
  Mutation: VQR
Terms and licenses: Academic/Nonprofit Terms; Industry Terms: Not Available to Industry
Depositor comments: Cas9 VQR sequence cloned from Addgene Plasmid #65771 cloned into px458 Addgene plasmid #48138
How to cite: p458 VQR was a gift from Andrew Holland (Addgene plasmid # 101727 ; http://n2t.net/addgene:101727 ; RRID:Addgene_101727)
