>Addgene plasmid #101727 | p458 VQR | addgene partial sequence | sequence record 195320 | Addgene Partial NGS Result
CGCTGCCTTCGCCCCGTGCCCCGCTCCGCCGCCGCCTCGCGCCGCCCGCCCCGGCTCTGACTGACCGCGT
TACTCCCACAGGTGAGCGGGCGGGACGGCCCTTCTCCTCCGGGCTGTAATTAGCTGAGCAAGAGGTAAGG
GTTTAAGGGATGGTTGGTTGGTGGGGTATTAATGTTTAATTACCTGGAGCACCTGCCTGAAATCACTTTT
TTTCAGGTTGGACCGGTGCCACCATGGACTATAAGGACCACGACGGAGACTACAAGGATCATGATATTGA
TTACAAAGACGATGACGATAAGATGGCCCCAAAGAAGAAGCGGAAGGTCGGTATCCACGGAGTCCCAGCA
GCCGACAAGAAGTACAGCATCGGCCTGGACATCGGCACCAACTCTGTGGGCTGGGCCGTGATCACCGACG
AGTACAAGGTGCCCAGCAAGAAATTCAAGGTGCTGGGCAACACCGACCGGCACAGCATCAAGAAGAACCT
GATCGGAGCCCTGCTGTTCGACAGCGGCGAAACAGCCGAGGCCACCCGGCTGAAGAGAACCGCCAGAAGA
AGATACACCAGACGGAAGAACCGGATCTGCTATCTGCAAGAGATCTTCAGCAACGAGATGGCCAAGGTGG
ACGACAGCTTCTTCCACAGACTGGAAGAGTCCTTCCTGGTGGAAGAGGATAAGAAGCACGAGCGGCACCC
CATCTTCGGCAACATCGTGGACGAGGTGGCCTACCACGAGAAGTACCCCACCATCTACCACCTGAGAAAG
AAACTGGTGGACAGCACCGACAAGGCCGACCTGCGGCTGATCTATCTGGCCCTGGCCCACATGATCAAGT
TCCGGGGCCACTTCCTGATCGAGGGCGACCTGAACCCCGACAACAGCGACGTGGACAAGCTGTTCATCCA
GCTGGTGCAGACCTACAACCAGCTGTTCGAGGAAAACCCCATCAACGCCAGCGGCGTGGACGCCAAGGCC
ATCCTGTCTGCCAGACTGAGCAAGAGCAGACGGCTGGAAAATCTGATCGCCCAGCTGCCCGGCGAGAAGA
AGAATGGCCTGTTCGGAAACCTGATTGCCCTGAGCCTGGGCCTGACCCCCAACTTCAAGAGCAACTTCGA
CCTGGCCGAGGATGCCAAACTGCAGCTGAGCAAGGACACCTACGACGACGACCTGGACAACCTGCTGGCC
CAGATCGGCGACCAGTACGCCGACCTGTTTCTGGCCGCCAAGAACCTGTCCGACGCCATCCTGCTGAGCG
ACATCCTGAGAGTGAACACCGAGATCACCAAGGCCCCCCTGAGCGCCTCTATGATCAAGAGATACGACGA
GCACCACCAGGACCTGACCCTGCTGAAAGCTCTCGTGCGGCAGCAGCTGCCTGAGAAGTACAAAGAGATT
TTCTTCGACCAGAGCAAGAACGGCTACGCCGGCTACATTGACGGCGGAGCCAGCCAGGAAGAGTTCTACA
AGTTCATCAAGCCCATCCTGGAAAAGATGGACGGCACCGAGGAACTGCTCGTGAAGCTGAACAGAGAGGA
CCTGCTGCGGAAGCAGCGGACCTTCGACAACGGCAGCATCCCCCACCAGATCCACCTGGGAGAGCTGCAC
GCCATTCTGCGGCGGCAGGAAGATTTTTACCCATTCCTGAAGGACAACCGGGAAAAGATCGAGAAGATCC
TGACCTTCCGCATCCCCTACTACGTGGGCCCTCTGGCCAGGGGAAACAGCAGATTCGCCTGGATGACCAG
AAAGAGCGAGGAAACCATCACCCCCTGGAACTTCGAGGAAGTGGTGGACAAGGGCGCTTCCGCCCAGAGC
TTCATCGAGCGGATGACCAACTTCGATAAGAACCTGCCCAACGAGAAGGTGCTGCCCAAGCACAGCCTGC
TGTACGAGTACTTCACCGTGTATAACGAGCTGACCAAAGTGAAATACGTGACCGAGGGAATGAGAAAGCC
CGCCTTCCTGAGCGGCGAGCAGAAAAAGGCCATCGTGGACCTGCTGTTCAAGACCAACCGGAAAGTGACC
GTGAAGCAGCTGAAAGAGGACTACTTCAAGAAAATCGAGTGCTTCGACTCCGTGGAAATCTCCGGCGTGG
AAGATCGGTTCAACGCCTCCCTGGGCACATACCACGATCTGCTGAAAATTATCAAGGACAAGGACTTCCT
GGACAATGAGGAAAACGAGGACATTCTGGAAGATATAGTGTTGACTCTTACCCTCTTTGAAGATCGGGAA
ATGATTGAGGAAAGACTAAAAACATACGCTCACCTGTTCGACGATAAGGTTATGAAACAGTTAAAGAGGC
GTCGCTATACGGGCTGGGGACGATTGTCGCGGAAACTTATCAACGGGATAAGAGACAAGCAAAGTGGTAA
AACTATTCTCGATTTTCTAAAGAGCGACGGCTTCGCCAATAGGAACTTTATGCAGCTGATCCATGATGAC
TCTTTAACCTTCAAAGAGGATATACAAAAGGCACAGGTTTCCGGACAAGGGGACTCATTGCACGAACATA
TTGCGAATCTTGCTGGTTCGCCAGCCATCAAAAAGGGCATACTCCAGACAGTCAAAGTAGTGGATGAGCT
AGTTAAGGTCATGGGACGTCACAAACCGGAAAACATTGTAATCGAGATGGCACGCGAAAATCAAACGACT
CAGAAGGGGCAAAAAAACAGTCGAGAGCGGATGAAGAGAATAGAAGAGGGTATTAAAGAACTGGGCAGCC
AGATCTTAAAGGAGCATCCTGTGGAAAATACCCAATTGCAGAACGAGAAACTTTACCTCTATTACCTACA
AAATGGAAGGGACATGTATGTTGATCAGGAACTGGACATAAACCGTTTATCTGATTACGACGTCGATCAC
ATTGTACCCCAATCCTTTTTGAAGGACGATTCAATCGACAATAAAGTGCTTACACGCTCGGATAAGAACC
GAGGGAAAAGTGACAATGTTCCAAGCGAGGAAGTCGTAAAGAAAATGAAGAACTATTGGCGGCAGCTCCT
AAATGCGAAACTGATAACGCAAAGAAAGTTCGATAACTTAACTAAAGCTGAGAGGGGTGGCTTGTCTGAA
CTTGACAAGGCCGGATTTATTAAACGTCAGCTCGTGGAAACCCGCCAAATCACAAAGCATGTTGCACAGA
TACTAGATTCCCGAATGAATACGAAATACGACGAGAACGATAAGCTGATTCGGGAAGTCAAAGTAATCAC
TTTAAAGTCAAAATTGGTGTCGGACTTCAGAAAGGATTTTCAATTCTATAAAGTTAGGGAGATAAATAAC
TACCACCATGCGCACGACGCTTATCTTAATGCCGTCGTAGGGACCGCACTCATTAAGAAATACCCGAAGC
TAGAAAGTGAGTTTGTGTATGGTGATTACAAAGTTTATGACGTCCGTAAGATGATCGCGAAAAGCGAACA
GGAGATAGGCAAGGCTACAGCCAAATACTTCTTTTATTCTAACATTATGAATTTCTTTAAGACGGAAATC
ACTCTGGCAAACGGAGAGATACGCAAACGACCTTTAATTGAAACCAATGGGGAGACAGGTGAAATCGTAT
GGGATAAGGGCCGGGACTTCGCGACGGTGAGAAAAGTTTTGTCCATGCCCCAAGTCAACATAGTAAAGAA
AACTGAGGTGCAGACCGGAGGGTTTTCAAAGGAATCGATTCTTCCAAAAAGGAATAGTGATAAGCTCATC
GCTCGTAAAAAGGACTGGGACCCGAAAAAGTACGGTGGCTTCGTGAGCCCTACAGTTGCCTATTCTGTCC
TAGTAGTGGCAAAAGTTGAGAAGGGAAAATCCAAGAAACTGAAGTCAGTCAAAGAATTATTGGGGATAAC
GATTATGGAGCGCTCGTCTTTTGAAAAGAACCCCATCGACTTCCTTGAGGCGAAAGGTTACAAGGAAGTA
AAAAAGGATCTCATAATTAAACTACCAAAGTATAGTCTGTTTGAGTTAGAAAATGGCCGAAAACGGATGT
TGGCTAGCGCCGGAGAGCTTCAAAAGGGGAACGAACTCGCACTACCGTCTAAATACGTGAATTTCCTGTA
TTTAGCGTCCCATTACGAGAAGTTGAAAGGTTCACCTGAAGATAACGAACAGAAGCAACTTTTTGTTGAG
CAGCACAAACATTATCTCGACGAAATCATAGAGCAAATTTCGGAATTCAGTAAGAGAGTCATCCTAGCTG
ATGCCAATCTGGACAAAGTATTAAGCGCATACAACAAGCACAGGGATAAACCCATACGTGAGCAGGCGGA
AAATATTATCCATTTGTTTACTCTTACCAACCTCGGCGCTCCAGCCGCATTCAAGTATTTTGACACAACG
ATAGATCGCAAACAGTACAGATCTACCAAGGAGGTGCTAGACGCGACACTGATTCACCAATCCATCACGG
GATTATATGAAACTCGGATAGATTTGTCACAGCTTGGGGGTGACAAAAGGCCGGCGGCCACGAAAAAGGC
CGGCCAGGCAAAAAAGAAAAAGGAATTCGGCAGTGGAGAGGGCAGAGGAAGTCTGCTAACATGCGGTGAC
GTCGAGGAGAATCCTGGCCCAGTGAGCAAGGGCGAGGAGCTGTTCACCGGGGTGGTGCCCATCCTGGTCG
AGCTGGACGGCGACGTAAACGGCCACAAGTTCAGCGTGTCCGGCGAGGGCGAGGGCGATGCCACCTACGG
CAAGCTGACCCTGAAGTTCATCTGCACCACCGGCAAGCTGCCCGTGCCCTGGCCCACCCTCGTGACCACC
CTGACCTACGGCGTGCAGTGCTTCAGCCGCTACCCCGACCACATGAAGCAGCACGACTTCTTCAAGTCCG
CCATGCCCGAAGGCTACGTCCAGGAGCGCACCATCTTCTTCAAGGACGACGGCAACTACAAGACCCGCGC
CGAGGTGAAGTTCGAGGGCGACACCCTGGTGAACCGCATCGAGCTGAAGGGCATCGACTTCAAGGAGGAC
GGCAACATCCTGGGGCACAAGCTGGAGTACAACTACAACAGCCACAACGTCTATATCATGGCCGACAAGC
AGAAGAACGGCATCAAGGTGAACTTCAAGATCCGCCACAACATCGAGGACGGCAGCGTGCAGCTCGCCGA
CCACTACCAGCAGAACACCCCCATCGGCGACGGCCCCGTGCTGCTGCCCGACAACCACTACCTGAGCACC
CAGTCCGCCCTGAGCAAAGACCCCAACGAGAAGCGCGATCACATGGTCCTGCTGGAGTTCGTGACCGCCG
CCGGGATCACTCTCGGCATGGACGAGCTGTACAAGGAATTCTAACTAGAGCTCGCTGATCAGCCTCGACT
GTGCCTTCTAGTTGCCAGCCATCTGTTGTTTGCCCCTCCCCCGTGCCTTCCTTGACCCTGGAAGGTGCCA
CTCCCACTGTCCTTTCCTAATAAAATGAGGAAATTGCATCGCATTGTCTGAGTAGGTGTCATTCTATTCT
GGGGGGTGGGGTGGGGCAGGACAGCAAGGGGGAGGATTGGGAAGAGAATAGCAGGCATGCTGGGGAGCGG
CCGCAGGAACCCCTAGTGATGGAGTTGGCCACTCCCTCTCTGCGCGCTCGCTCGCTCACTGAGGCCGGGC
GACCAAAGGTCGCCCGACGCCCGGGCTTTGCCCGGGCGGCCTCAGTGAGCGAGCGAGCGCGCAGCTGCCT
GCAGGGGCGCCTGATGCGGTATTTTCTCCTTACGCATCTGTGCGGTATTTCACACCGCATA
[95 nt withheld, positions 5732-5826]
T
[46 nt withheld, positions 5828-5873]
C
[141 nt withheld, positions 5875-6015]
CCTTTGACGTTGGAGTCCACGTTCTTT
[37 nt withheld, positions 6043-6079]
ACTCTATCTCGGGCTATTCTTTTGATTTATAAGGGATTTTGCCGATTTCGGTCTATTGGTTAAAAAATGA
GCTGATTTAACAAAAATTTAACGCGAATTTTAACAAAATATTAACGTTTACAATTTTATGGTGCACTCTC
AGTACAATCTGCTCTGATGCCGCATAGTTAAGCCAGCCCCGACACCCGCCAACACCCGCTGACGCGCCCT
GACGGGCTTGTCTGCTCCCGGCATCCGCTTACAGACAAGCTGTGACCGTCTCCGGGAGCTGCATGTGTCA
GAGGTTTTCACCGTCATCACCGAAACGCGCGAGACGAAAGGGCCTCGTGATACGCCTATTTTTATAGGTT
AATGTCATGATAATAATGGTTTCTTAGACGTCAGGTGGCACTTTTCGGGGAAATGTGCGCGGAACCCCTA
TTTGTTTATTTTTCTAAATACATTCAAATATGTATCCGCTCATGAGACAATAACCCTGATAAATGCTTCA
ATAATATTGAAAAAGGAAGAGTATGAGTATTCAACATTTCCGTGTCGCCCTTATTCCCTTTTTTGCGGCA
TTTTGCCTTCCTGTTTTTGCTCACCCAGAAACGCTGGTGAAAGTAAAAGATGCTGAAGATCAGTTGGGTG
CACGAGTGGGTTACATCGAACTGGATCTCAACAGCGGTAAGATCCTTGAGAGTTTTCGCCCCGAAGAACG
TTTTCCAATGATGAGCACTTTTAAAGTTCTGCTATGTGGCGCGGTATTATCCCGTATTGACGCCGGGCAA
GAGCAACTCGGTCGCCGCATACACTATTCTCAGAATGACTTGGTTGAGTACTCACCAGTCACAGAAAAGC
ATCTTACGGATGGCATGACAGTAAGAGAATTATGCAGTGCTGCCATAACCATGAGTGATAACACTGCGGC
CAACTTACTTCTGACAACGATCGGAGGACCGAAGGAGCTAACCGCTTTTTTGCACAACATGGGGGATCAT
GTAACTCGCCTTGATCGTTGGGAACCGGAGCTGAATGAAGCCATACCAAACGACGAGCGTGACACCACGA
TGCCTGTAGCAATGGCAACAACGTTGCGCAAACTATTAACTGGCGAACTACTTACTCTAGCTTCCCGGCA
ACAATTAATAGACTGGATGGAGGCGGATAAAGTTGCAGGACCACTTCTGCGCTCGGCCCTTCCGGCTGGC
TGGTTTATTGCTGATAAATCTGGAGCCGGTGAGCGTGGAAGCCGCGGTATCATTGCAGCACTGGGGCCAG
ATGGTAAGCCCTCCCGTATCGTAGTTATCTACACGACGGGGAGTCAGGCAACTATGGATGAACGAAATAG
ACAGATCGCTGAGATAGGTGCCTCACTGATTAAGCATTGGTAACTGTCAGACCAAGTTTACTCATATATA
CTTTAGATTGATTTAAAACTTCATTTTTAATTTAAAAGGATCTAGGTGAAGATCCTTTTTGATAATCTCA
TGACCAAAATCCCTTAACGTGAGTTTTCGTTCCACTGAGCGTCAGACCCCGTAGAAAAGATCAAAGGATC
TTCTTGAGATCCTTTTTTTCTGCGCGTAATCTGCTGCTTGCAAACAAAAAAACCACCGCTACCAGCGGTG
GTTTGTTTGCCGGATCAAGAGCTACCAACTCTTTTTCCGAAGGTAACTGGCTTCAGCAGAGCGCAGATAC
CAAATACTGTTCTTCTAGTGTAGCCGTAGTTAGGCCACCACTTCAAGAACTCTGTAGCACCGCCTACATA
CCTCGCTCTGCTAATCCTGTTACCAGTGGCTGCTGCCAGTGGCGATAAGTCGTGTCTTACCGGGTTGGAC
TCAAGACGATAGTTACCGGATAAGGCGCAGCGGTCGGGCTGAACGGGGGGTTCGTGCACACAGCCCAGCT
TGGAGCGAACGACCTACACCGAACTGAGATACCTACAGCGTGAGCTATGAGAAAGCGCCACGCTTCCCGA
AGGGAGAAAGGCGGACAGGTATCCGGTAAGCGGCAGGGTCGGAACAGGAGAGCGCACGAGGGAGCTTCCA
GGGGGAAACGCCTGGTATCTTTATAGTCCTGTCGGGTTTCGCCACCTCTGACTTGAGCGTCGATTTTTGT
GATGCTCGTCAGGGGGGCGGAGCCTATGGAAAAACGCCAGCAACGCGGCCTTTTTACGGTTCCTGGCCTT
TTGCTGGCCTTTTGCTCACATGTGAGGGCCTATTTCCCATGATTCCTTCATATTTGCATATACGATACAA
GGCTGTTAGAGAGATAATTGGAATTAATTTGACTGTAAACACAAAGATATTAGTACAAAATACGTGACGT
AGAAAGTAATAATTTCTTGGGTAGTTTGCAGTTTTAAAATTATGTTTTAAAATGGACTATCATATGCTTA
CCGTAACTTGAAAGTATTTCGATTTCTTGGCTTTATATATCTTGTGGAAAGGACGAAACACCGGGTCTTC
GAGAAGACCTGTTTTAGAGCTAGAAATAGCAAGTTAAAATAAGGCTAGTCCGTTATCAACTTGAAAAAGT
GGCACCGAGTCGGTGCTTTTTTGTTTTAGAGCTAGAAATAGCAAGTTAAAATAAGGCTAGTCCGTTTTTA
GCGCGTGCGCCAATTCTGCAGACAAATGGCTCTAGAGGTACCCGTTACATAACTTACGGTAAATGGCCCG
CCTGGCTGACCGCCCAACGACCCCCGCCCATTGACGTCAATAGTAACGCCAATAGGGACTTTCCATTGAC
GTCAATGGGTGGAGTATTTACGGTAAACTGCCCACTTGGCAGTACATCAAGTGTATCATATGCCAAGTAC
GCCCCCTATTGACGTCAATGACGGTAAATGGCCCGCCTGGCATTGTGCCCAGTACATGACCTTATGGGAC
TTTCCTACTTGGCAGTACATCTACGTATTAGTCATCGCTATTACCATGGTCGAGGTGAGCCCCACGTTCT
GCTTCACTCTCCCCATCTCCCCCCCCTCCCCACCCCCAATTTTGTATTTAT
